>Addgene plasmid #107985 | pGEX-6P1-OPNc-delta S | addgene full sequence | sequence record 209939 | Addgene NGS Result
AGCTTATCGACTGCACGGTGCACCAATGCTTCTGGCGTCAGGCAGCCATCGGAAGCTGTGGTATGGCTGT
GCAGGTCGTAAATCACTGCATAATTCGTGTCGCTCAAGGCGCACTCCCGTTCTGGATAATGTTTTTTGCG
CCGACATCATAACGGTTCTGGCAAATATTCTGAAATGAGCTGTTGACAATTAATCATCGGCTCGTATAAT
GTGTGGAATTGTGAGCGGATAACAATTTCACACAGGAAACAGTATTCATGTCCCCTATACTAGGTTATTG
GAAAATTAAGGGCCTTGTGCAACCCACTCGACTTCTTTTGGAATATCTTGAAGAAAAATATGAAGAGCAT
TTGTATGAGCGCGATGAAGGTGATAAATGGCGAAACAAAAAGTTTGAATTGGGTTTGGAGTTTCCCAATC
TTCCTTATTATATTGATGGTGATGTTAAATTAACACAGTCTATGGCCATCATACGTTATATAGCTGACAA
GCACAACATGTTGGGTGGTTGTCCAAAAGAGCGTGCAGAGATTTCAATGCTTGAAGGAGCGGTTTTGGAT
ATTAGATACGGTGTTTCGAGAATTGCATATAGTAAAGACTTTGAAACTCTCAAAGTTGATTTTCTTAGCA
AGCTACCTGAAATGCTGAAAATGTTCGAAGATCGTTTATGTCATAAAACATATTTAAATGGTGATCATGT
AACCCATCCTGACTTCATGTTGTATGACGCTCTTGATGTTGTTTTATACATGGACCCAATGTGCCTGGAT
GCGTTCCCAAAATTAGTTTGTTTTAAAAAACGTATTGAAGCTATCCCACAAATTGATAAGTACTTGAAAT
CCAGCAAGTATATAGCATGGCCTTTGCAGGGCTGGCAAGCCACGTTTGGTGGTGGCGACCATCCTCCAAA
ATCGGATCTGGAAGTTCTGTTCCAGGGGCCCCTGGGATCCATACCAGTTAAACAGGCTGATTCTGGAAGT
TCTGAGGAAAAGCAGAATGCTGTGTCCTCTGAAGAAACCAATGACTTTAAACAAGAGACCCTTCCAAGTA
AGTCCAACGAAAGCCATGACCACATGGATGATATGGATGATGAAGATGATGACGACCATGTGGACAGCCA
GGACTCCATTGACTCGAACGACTCTGATGATGTAGATGACACTGATGATTCTCACCAGTCTGATGAGTCT
CACCATTCTGATGAATCTGATGAACTGGTCACTGATTTTCCCACGGACCTGCCAGCAACCGAAGTTTTCA
CTCCAGTTGTCCCCACAGTAGACACATATGATGGCCGAGGTGATAGTGTGGTTTATGGACTGAGGTCAAA
ATCTAAGAAGTTTCGCAGACCTGACATCCAGTACCCTGATGCTACAGACGAGGACATCACCTCACACATG
GAAAGCGAGGAGTTGAATGGTGCATACAAGGCCATCCCCGTTGCCCAGGACCTGAACGCGCCTTCTGATT
GGGACAGCCGTGGGAAGGACAGTTATGAAACGAGTCAGCTGGATGACCAGAGTGCTGAAACCCACAGCCA
CAAGCAGTCCAGATTATATAAGCGGAAAGCTAATGATGAGAGCAATGAGCATTCCGATGTGATTGATAGT
CAGGAACTTTCCAAAGTCAGCCGTGAATTCCACAGCCATGAATTTCACAGCCATGAAGATATGCTGGTTG
TAGACCCCAAAAGTAAGGAAGAAGATAAACACCTGAAATTTCGTATTTCTCATGAATTAGATAGTGCATC
TTCTGAGGTCAATTAAAAGGAGAAAAAATACAATTTCTCACTTTGCATTTAGTCAAAAGAAAAAATGCTT
TATAGCAAAATGAAAGAGAACATCTCGAGCGGCCGCATCGTGACTGACTGACGATCTGCCTCGCGCGTTT
CGGTGATGACGGTGAAAACCTCTGACACATGCAGCTCCCGGAGACGGTCACAGCTTGTCTGTAAGCGGAT
GCCGGGAGCAGACAAGCCCGTCAGGGCGCGTCAGCGGGTGTTGGCGGGTGTCGGGGCGCAGCCATGACCC
AGTCACGTAGCGATAGCGGAGTGTATAATTCTTGAAGACGAAAGGGCCTCGTGATACGCCTATTTTTATA
GGTTAATGTCATGATAATAATGGTTTCTTAGACGTCAGGTGGCACTTTTCGGGGAAATGTGCGCGGAACC
CCTATTTGTTTATTTTTCTAAATACATTCAAATATGTATCCGCTCATGAGACAATAACCCTGATAAATGC
TTCAATAATATTGAAAAAGGAAGAGTATGAGTATTCAACATTTCCGTGTCGCCCTTATTCCCTTTTTTGC
GGCATTTTGCCTTCCTGTTTTTGCTCACCCAGAAACGCTGGTGAAAGTAAAAGATGCTGAAGATCAGTTG
GGTGCACGAGTGGGTTACATCGAACTGGATCTCAACAGCGGTAAGATCCTTGAGAGTTTTCGCCCCGAAG
AACGTTTTCCAATGATGAGCACTTTTAAAGTTCTGCTATGTGGCGCGGTATTATCCCGTGTTGACGCCGG
GCAAGAGCAACTCGGTCGCCGCATACACTATTCTCAGAATGACTTGGTTGAGTACTCACCAGTCACAGAA
AAGCATCTTACGGATGGCATGACAGTAAGAGAATTATGCAGTGCTGCCATAACCATGAGTGATAACACTG
CGGCCAACTTACTTCTGACAACGATCGGAGGACCGAAGGAGCTAACCGCTTTTTTGCACAACATGGGGGA
TCATGTAACTCGCCTTGATCGTTGGGAACCGGAGCTGAATGAAGCCATACCAAACGACGAGCGTGACACC
ACGATGCCTGCAGCAATGGCAACAACGTTGCGCAAACTATTAACTGGCGAACTACTTACTCTAGCTTCCC
GGCAACAATTAATAGACTGGATGGAGGCGGATAAAGTTGCAGGACCACTTCTGCGCTCGGCCCTTCCGGC
TGGCTGGTTTATTGCTGATAAATCTGGAGCCGGTGAGCGTGGGTCTCGCGGTATCATTGCAGCACTGGGG
CCAGATGGTAAGCCCTCCCGTATCGTAGTTATCTACACGACGGGGAGTCAGGCAACTATGGATGAACGAA
ATAGACAGATCGCTGAGATAGGTGCCTCACTGATTAAGCATTGGTAACTGTCAGACCAAGTTTACTCATA
TATACTTTAGATTGATTTAAAACTTCATTTTTAATTTAAAAGGATCTAGGTGAAGATCCTTTTTGATAAT
CTCATGACCAAAATCCCTTAACGTGAGTTTTCGTTCCACTGAGCGTCAGACCCCGTAGAAAAGATCAAAG
GATCTTCTTGAGATCCTTTTTTTCTGCGCGTAATCTGCTGCTTGCAAACAAAAAAACCACCGCTACCAGC
GGTGGTTTGTTTGCCGGATCAAGAGCTACCAACTCTTTTTCCGAAGGTAACTGGCTTCAGCAGAGCGCAG
ATACCAAATACTGTCCTTCTAGTGTAGCCGTAGTTAGGCCACCACTTCAAGAACTCTGTAGCACCGCCTA
CATACCTCGCTCTGCTAATCCTGTTACCAGTGGCTGCTGCCAGTGGCGATAAGTCGTGTCTTACCGGGTT
GGACTCAAGACGATAGTTACCGGATAAGGCGCAGCGGTCGGGCTGAACGGGGGGTTCGTGCACACAGCCC
AGCTTGGAGCGAACGACCTACACCGAACTGAGATACCTACAGCGTGAGCTATGAGAAAGCGCCACGCTTC
CCGAAGGGAGAAAGGCGGACAGGTATCCGGTAAGCGGCAGGGTCGGAACAGGAGAGCGCACGAGGGAGCT
TCCAGGGGGAAACGCCTGGTATCTTTATAGTCCTGTCGGGTTTCGCCACCTCTGACTTGAGCGTCGATTT
TTGTGATGCTCGTCAGGGGGGCGGAGCCTATGGAAAAACGCCAGCAACGCGGCCTTTTTACGGTTCCTGG
CCTTTTGCTGGCCTTTTGCTCACATGTTCTTTCCTGCGTTATCCCCTGATTCTGTGGATAACCGTATTAC
CGCCTTTGAGTGAGCTGATACCGCTCGCCGCAGCCGAACGACCGAGCGCAGCGAGTCAGTGAGCGAGGAA
GCGGAAGAGCGCCTGATGCGGTATTTTCTCCTTACGCATCTGTGCGGTATTTCACACCGCATAAATTCCG
ACACCATCGAATGGCGCAAAACCTTTCGCGGTATGGCATGATAGCGCCCGGAAGAGAGTCAATTCAGGGT
GGTGAATGTGAAACCAGTAACGTTATACGATGTCGCAGAGTATGCCGGTGTCTCTTATCAGACCGTTTCC
CGCGTGGTGAACCAGGCCAGCCACGTTTCTGCGAAAACGCGGGAAAAAGTGGAAGCGGCGATGGCGGAGC
TGAATTACATTCCCAACCGCGTGGCACAACAACTGGCGGGCAAACAGTCGTTGCTGATTGGCGTTGCCAC
CTCCAGTCTGGCCCTGCACGCGCCGTCGCAAATTGTCGCGGCGATTAAATCTCGCGCCGATCAACTGGGT
GCCAGCGTGGTGGTGTCGATGGTAGAACGAAGCGGCGTCGAAGCCTGTAAAGCGGCGGTGCACAATCTTC
TCGCGCAACGCGTCAGTGGGCTGATCATTAACTATCCGCTGGATGACCAGGATGCCATTGCTGTGGAAGC
TGCCTGCACTAATGTTCCGGCGTTATTTCTTGATGTCTCTGACCAGACACCCATCAACAGTATTATTTTC
TCCCATGAAGACGGTACGCGACTGGGCGTGGAGCATCTGGTCGCATTGGGTCACCAGCAAATCGCGCTGT
TAGCGGGCCCATTAAGTTCTGTCTCGGCGCGTCTGCGTCTGGCTGGCTGGCATAAATATCTCACTCGCAA
TCAAATTCAGCCGATAGCGGAACGGGAAGGCGACTGGAGTGCCATGTCCGGTTTTCAACAAACCATGCAA
ATGCTGAATGAGGGCATCGTTCCCACTGCGATGCTGGTTGCCAACGATCAGATGGCGCTGGGCGCAATGC
GCGCCATTACCGAGTCCGGGCTGCGCGTTGGTGCGGATATCTCGGTAGTGGGATACGACGATACCGAAGA
CAGCTCATGTTATATCCCGCCGTTAACCACCATCAAACAGGATTTTCGCCTGCTGGGGCAAACCAGCGTG
GACCGCTTGCTGCAACTCTCTCAGGGCCAGGCGGTGAAGGGCAATCAGCTGTTGCCCGTCTCACTGGTGA
AAAGAAAAACCACGCTAGCGCCCAATACGCAAACCGCCTCTCCCCGCGCGTTGGCCGATTCATTAATGCA
GCTGGCACGACAGGTTTCCCGACTGGAAAGCGGGCAGTGAGCGCAACGCAATTAATGTAAGTTAGCTCAC
TCATTAGGCACCCCAGGCTTTACACTTTATGCTTCCGGCTCGTATGTTGTGTGGAATTGTGAGCGGATAA
CAATTTCACACAGGAAACAGCTATGACCATGATTACGGATTCACTGGCCGTCGTTTTACAACGTCGTGAC
TGGGAAAACCCTGGCGTTACCCAACTTAATCGCCTTGCAGCACATCCCCCTTTCGCCAGCTGGCGTAATA
GCGAAGAGGCCCGCACCGATCGCCCTTCCCAACAGTTGCGCAGCCTGAATGGCGAATGGCGCTTTGCCTG
GTTTCCGGCACCAGAAGCGGTGCCGGAAAGCTGGCTGGAGTGCGATCTTCCTGAGGCCGATACTGTCGTC
GTCCCCTCAAACTGGCAGATGCACGGTTACGATGCGCCCATCTACACCAACGTGACCTATCCCATTACGG
TCAATCCGCCGTTTGTTCCCACGGAGAATCCGACGGGTTGTTACTCGCTCACATTTAATGTTGATGAAAG
CTGGCTACAGGAAGGCCAGACGCGAATTATTTTTGATGGCGTTGGAATT
Features (pLannotate 1.2.2; 17 found; start..end, strand, type, name):
    183..211     +  promoter       tac promoter: strong E. coli promoter; hybrid between the trp and lac UV5 promoters
    219..235     +  protein_bind   lac operator: The lac repressor binds to the lac operator to inhibit transcription in E. coli. This inhibition can be relieved by adding lactose or isopropyl-β-D-thiogalactopyranoside (IPTG). lac repressor encoded by lacI
    258..911     +  CDS            GST26_SCHJA: Experimental evidence at protein level: Swiss-Prot protein existence level 1. GST isoenzymes appear to play a central role in the parasite detoxification system. Other functions are also suspected including a role in increasing the solubility of haematin in the parasite gut. From Schistosoma japonicum (Blood fluke).
    948..1763    +  CDS            SPP1 (fragment): OSTP_HUMAN - Also known as BNSP, OPN. Experimental evidence at protein level: Swiss-Prot protein existence level 1. Acts as a cytokine involved in enhancing production of interferon-gamma and interleukin-12 and reducing production of interleukin-10 and is essential in the pathway that leads to type I immunity. From Homo sapiens (Human).
   1876..1915    +  CDS            rop (fragment): Rop protein, which maintains plasmids at low copy number; rop
   2017..2057    +  misc_feature   bom (fragment): basis of mobility region from pBR322
   2162..2266    +  promoter       AmpR promoter: bla
   2267..3127    +  CDS            AmpR: β-lactamase; bla; confers resistance to ampicillin, carbenicillin, and related antibiotics
   3298..3886    +  rep_origin     ori: high-copy-number ColE1/pMB1/pBR322/pUC origin of replication
   4072..4123    -  misc_feature   bom (fragment): basis of mobility region from pBR322
   4130..4207    +  promoter       lacI promoter: lacI
   4208..5290    +  CDS            lacI: lac repressor; lacI; The lac repressor binds to the lac operator to inhibit transcription in E. coli. This inhibition can be relieved by adding lactose or isopropyl-β-D-thiogalactopyranoside (IPTG).
   5303..5324    +  protein_bind   CAP binding site: CAP binding activates transcription in the presence of cAMP. E. coli catabolite activator protein
   5339..5369    +  promoter       lac promoter: promoter for the E. coli lac operon
   5377..5393    +  protein_bind   lac operator: The lac repressor binds to the lac operator to inhibit transcription in E. coli. This inhibition can be relieved by adding lactose or isopropyl-β-D-thiogalactopyranoside (IPTG). lac repressor encoded by lacI
   5413..5586    +  CDS            lacZα: LacZα fragment of β-galactosidase; lacZ fragment
   5850..107     -  CDS            yciV (fragment) (across the origin): RNAAM_ECOLI - Also known as trpH From Escherichia coli (strain K12).
