[The description below was written by a language model from this plasmid's Addgene catalogue record and pLannotate feature annotations shown in this document.]
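Description:
pGEX-6P1-OPNc-delta S is a bacterial expression plasmid built on the pGEX-6P1 backbone for producing human osteopontin splice variant c (OPNc, gene SPP1) as a glutathione S-transferase fusion in E. coli. It is maintained as a high-copy plasmid through a ColE1/pMB1-type origin and selected with ampicillin via the β-lactamase (AmpR) gene and its own promoter. The annotated sequence record is about 5.9 kb. It also shows short remnants of pBR322-derived rop and bom sequences, a lac promoter/lacZα segment and a small E. coli yciV fragment spanning the origin of numbering, all of which appear to be backbone carry-over rather than functional payload.

Expression is driven by the strong hybrid tac promoter, followed by a lac operator. The plasmid carries its own lacI gene with its promoter, so the lac repressor holds transcription off until it is relieved with IPTG. Downstream lies the Schistosoma japonicum GST coding sequence, followed closely on the same strand by the SPP1 fragment, which the record says was cloned between BamHI and XhoI sites. The insert name and the "delta S" designation indicate that the 16-amino-acid secretion signal has been removed. This suits cytoplasmic production of the mature protein. Otherwise, the sequence is recorded as the wild-type splice variant. The N-terminal GST tag allows affinity purification on glutathione resin. The feature table does not annotate any protease cleavage site in the short linker between GST and the insert. The stated purpose is bacterial expression of OPNc, and the associated work concerns the role of an osteopontin splice variant in anchorage independence of human breast cancer cells.
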