Addgene plasmid #107985: pGEX-6P1-OPNc-delta S
Purpose: bacterial expression of OPN splice variant c
Depositing lab: Georg Weber. Depositing organization: University of Cincinnati. Publication: An osteopontin splice variant induces anchorage independence in human breast cancer cells. He B, Mirza M, Weber GF. Oncogene. 2006 Apr 6;25(15):2192-202. doi: 10.1038/sj.onc.1209248. PubMed 16288209.
Backbone
  Vector backbone: pGEX-6P1
  Vector type: Bacterial Expression
Growth in bacteria
  Bacterial resistance: Ampicillin, 100 μg/mL
  Growth temperature: 37°C
  Growth strain: DH5alpha
  Copy number: High Copy
Gene/Insert
  Gene/Insert name: OPNc 999bp-16aa signal
  Species: H. sapiens (human)
  Mutation: WT splice variant
  Entrez Gene: SPP1 (a.k.a. BNSP, BSPI, ETA-1, OPN)
  Tag / fusion protein: GST (N terminal on backbone)
  Cloning method: Restriction Enzyme; 5′ cloning site BamHI (unknown if destroyed); 3′ cloning site XhoI (unknown if destroyed)
Terms and licenses: Academic/Nonprofit Terms; Industry Terms: Not Available to Industry
How to cite: pGEX-6P1-OPNc-delta S was a gift from Georg Weber (Addgene plasmid # 107985 ; http://n2t.net/addgene:107985 ; RRID:Addgene_107985)
